>Addgene plasmid #244265 | pAAVLINKv1-pCALM1-Cre-3'-SYNGAP1-FLAG | addgene full sequence | sequence record 491401 | Addgene NGS Result
CCTGCAGGCAGCTGCGCGCTCGCTCGCTCACTGAGGCCGCCCGGGCGTCGGGCGACCTTTGGTCGCCCGG
CCTCAGTGAGCGAGCGAGCGCGCAGAGAGGGAGTGGCCAACTCCATCACTAGGGGTTCCTGCGGCCGCAC
GCGTCGCTCTGCGCGAGGCGGCTCCGCCGCGGCGGAGGGATACGGCGCACCATATATATATCGCGGGGCG
CAGACTCGCGCTCCGGCAGTGGTGCTGGGAGTGTCGTGGACGCCGTGCCGTTACTCGTACGCCACCATGT
CCAATTTACTGACCGTACACCAAAATTTGCCTGCATTACCGGTCGATGCAACGAGTGATGAGGTTCGCAA
GAACCTGATGGACATGTTCAGGGATCGCCAGGCGTTTTCTGAGCATACCTGGAAAATGCTTCTGTCCGTT
TGCCGGTCGTGGGCGGCATGGTGCAAGTTGAATAACCGGAAATGGTTTCCCGCAGAACCTGAAGATGTTC
GCGATTATCTTCTATATCTTCAGGCGCGCGGTCTGGCAGTAAAAACCATCCAGCAACATTTGGGCCAGCT
AAACATGCTTCATCGTCGGTCCGGGCTGCCACGACCAAGTGACAGCAATGCTGTTTCACTGGTTATGCGG
CGGATCCGAAAAGAAAACGTTGATGCCGGTGAACGTGCAAAACAGGCTCTAGCGTTCGAACGCACTGATT
TCGACCAGGTTCGTTCACTCATGGAAAATAGCGATCGCTGCCAGGATATACGTAATCTGGCATTTCTGGG
GATTGCTTATAACACCCTGTTACGTATAGCCGAAATTGCCAGGATCAGGGTTAAAGATATCTCACGTACT
GACGGTGGGAGAATGTTAATCCATATTGGCAGAACGAAAACGCTGGTTAGCACCGCAGGTGTAGAGAAGG
CACTTAGCCTGGGGGTAACTAAACTGGTCGAGCGATGGATTTCCGTCTCTGGTGTAGCTGATGATCCGAA
TAACTACCTGTTTTGCCGGGTCAGAAAAAATGGTGTTGCCGCGCCATCTGCCACCAGCCAGCTATCAACT
CGCGCCCTGGAAGGGATTTTTGAAGCAACTCATCGATTGATTTACGGCGCTAAGGATGACTCTGGTCAGA
GATACCTGGCCTGGTCTGGACACAGTGCCCGTGTCGGAGCCGCGCGAGATATGGCCCGCGCTGGAGTTTC
AATACCGGAGATCATGCAAGCTGGTGGCTGGACCAATGTAAATATTGTAATGAACTATATCCGTAACCTG
GATAGTGAAACAGGGGCAATGGTGCGCCTGCTGGAAGATGGCGATTAGGTAAGTATCAAGGTTACAAGAC
AGGTTTAAGGAGACCAATAACTAGTATAACTTCGTATAGGATACTTTATAGCAATTTATGAAACTGGGCT
TGTCGAGACAGAGAAGACTCTTGCGTTTCTGATAGGCACCTATTGGTCTTACTGACATCCACTTTGCCTT
TCTCTCCACAGGTGGTCAACTCCCACTGCGTGTTCCCGAGGGAGCTGAAGGAGGTGTTTGCTTCATGGCG
GCTGCGCTGCGCAGAGCGAGGCCGGGAGGACATCGCAGACAGGCTTATCAGCGCCTCACTCTTCCTGCGC
TTCCTCTGCCCAGCGATTATGTCGCCCAGTCTCTTTGGGCTTATGCAGGAGTACCCAGATGAGCAGACCT
CACGAACCCTCACCCTCATTGCCAAGGTCATCCAGAACCTGGCCAACTTTTCCAAGTTTACCTCAAAGGA
GGACTTTCTGGGCTTCATGAATGAGTTTCTGGAGCTGGAATGGGGTTCCATGCAGCAGTTTTTGTATGAG
ATCTCCAATCTGGACACGCTAACCAACAGCAGTAGCTTTGAGGGTTACATCGACTTGGGCCGAGAGCTCT
CCACACTGCATGCCCTACTCTGGGAGGTGCTGCCCCAGCTCAGCAAGGAAGCCCTCCTGAAGCTGGGTCC
ACTGCCCCGGCTCCTCAACGACATCAGCACAGCTCTGAGGAACCCCAACATCCAAAGGCAGCCAAGCCGC
CAGAGTGAGCGGCCCCGGCCTCAGCCTGTGGTACTGCGGGGGCCATCGGCTGAGATGCAGGGCTACATGA
TGCGGGACCTCAACAGCTCTATGGACATGGCTCGCCTCCCCTCCCCAACCAAGGAAAAGCCACCCCCACC
ACCGCCTGGTGGTGGTAAAGACCTGTTCTATGTAAGCCGTCCACCCCTGGCCCGTTCCTCACCAGCATAC
TGCACGAGCAGCTCGGACATCACAGAGCCAGAGCAGAAGATGCTGAGTGTCAACAAGAGTGTGTCCATGC
TGGACTTACAGGGTGATGGGCCTGGTGGCCGCCTCAACAGCAGCAGTGTTTCGAACCTGGCGGCCGTAGG
GGACCTGCTGCACTCAAGCCAGGCCTCGCTGACAGCAGCCTTGGGGCTACGGCCTGCGCCTGCCGGACGC
CTCTCCCAGGGGAGTGGCTCATCCATCACGGCGGCTGGCATGCGCCTCAGCCAGATGGGTGTCACCACAG
ACGGTGTCCCTGCCCAGCAACTGCGAATCCCCCTCTCCTTCCAGAACCCTCTCTTCCACATGGCTGCTGA
TGGGCCAGGTCCCCCAGGCGGCCATGGAGGGGGCGGTGGCCATGGCCCACCTTCCTCCCATCACCACCAC
CACCACCATCACCACCACCGAGGTGGAGAGCCCCCTGGGGACACCTTTGCCCCATTCCATGGCTATAGCA
AGAGTGAGGACCTCTCTTCCGGGGTCCCCAAGCCCCCTGCTGCCTCCATCCTTCATAGCCACAGCTACAG
TGATGAGTTTGGACCCTCTGGCACTGACTTCACCCGTCGGCAGCTTTCACTCCAGGACAACCTGCAGCAC
ATGCTGTCCCCTCCCCAGATCACCATTGGTCCCCAGAGGCCAGCCCCCTCAGGGCCTGGAGGTGGGAGCG
GTGGGGGCAGCGGTGGGGGTGGCGGGGGCCAGCCGCCTCCATTGCAGAGGGGCAAGTCTCAGCAGTTGAC
AGTCAGCGCAGCCCAGAAACCCCGGCCATCCAGCGGGAATCTATTGCAGTCCCCAGAGCCAAGTTATGGC
CCCGCCCGTCCACGGCAACAGAGCCTCAGCAAGGAGGGCAGCATTGGGGGCAGCGGGGGCAGCGGTGGCG
GAGGGGGTGGGGGGCTGAAGCCCTCCATCACCAAGCAGCATTCTCAGACACCATCCACATTGAACCCCAC
AATGCCAGCCTCTGAGCGGACAGTGGCCTGGGTCTCCAACATGCCTCACCTGTCGGCTGACATCGAGAGT
GCCCACATCGAGCGGGAAGAGTACAAGCTCAAGGAGTACTCAAAATCGATGGATGAGAGCCGGCTGGATA
GGGAGTACGAGGAGGAGATTCACTCACTGAAAGAGCGGCTGCACATGTCCAACCGGAAGCTGGAAGAGTA
TGAGCGGAGGCTGCTGTCCCAGGAAGAACAAACCAGCAAAATCCTGATGCAGTATCAGGCCCGACTGGAG
CAGAGTGAGAAGAGGCTAAGGCAGCAGCAGGCAGAGAAGGATTCCCAGATCAAGAGCATCATTGGCAGGC
TGATGCTGGTGGAGGAGGAGCTGCGCCGGGACCACCCCGCCATGGCTGAGCCGCTGCCAGAACCCAAGAA
GAGGCTGCTCGACGCTCAGAGAGGCAGCTTCCCCCCTTGGGTCCAACAAACCCGCGTGTGTACAGACTAC
AAAGACCATGACGGTGATTATAAAGATCATGACATCGACTACAAGGATGACGATGACAAGTAACTCGAGA
TAATCAACCTCTGGATTACAAAATTTGTGAAAGATTGACTGGTATTCTTAACTATGTTGCTCCTTTTACG
CTATGTGGATACGCTGCTTTAATGCCTTTGTATCATGCTATTGCTTCCCGTATGGCTTTCATTTTCTCCT
CCTTGTATAAATCCTGGTTAGTTCTTGCCACGGCGGAACTCATCGCCGCCTGCCTTGCCCGCTGCTGGAC
AGGGGCTCGGCTGTTGGGCACTGACAATTCCGTGGTGTTTATTTGTGAAATTTGTGATGCTATTGCTTTA
TTTGTAACCATCTAGCTTTATTTGTGAAATTTGTGATGCTATTGCTTTATTTGTAACCATTATAAGCTGC
AATAAACAAGTTAACAACAACAATTGCATTCATTTTATGTTTCAGGTTCAGGGGGAGATGTGGGAGGTTT
TTTAAAGATCTGGAGACCGGTGTGGCACGTGCGGACCGAGCGGCCGCAGGAACCCCTAGTGATGGAGTTG
GCCACTCCCTCTCTGCGCGCTCGCTCGCTCACTGAGGCCGGGCGACCAAAGGTCGCCCGACGCCCGGGCT
TTGCCCGGGCGGCCTCAGTGAGCGAGCGAGCGCGCAGCTGCCTGCAGGGGCGCCTGATGCGGTATTTTCT
CCTTACGCATCTGTGCGGTATTTCACACCGCATA
[95 nt withheld, positions 4445-4539]
T
[46 nt withheld, positions 4541-4586]
C
[141 nt withheld, positions 4588-4728]
CCTTTGACGTTGGAGTCCACGTTCTTT
[37 nt withheld, positions 4756-4792]
ACTCTATCTCGGGCTATTCTTTTGATTTATAAGGGATTTTGCCGATTTCGGTCTATTGGTTAAAAAATGA
GCTGATTTAACAAAAATTTAACGCGAATTTTAACAAAATATTAACGTTTACAATTTTATGGTGCACTCTC
AGTACAATCTGCTCTGATGCCGCATAGTTAAGCCAGCCCCGACACCCGCCAACACCCGCTGACGCGCCCT
GACGGGCTTGTCTGCTCCCGGCATCCGCTTACAGACAAGCTGTGACCGTCTCCGGGAGCTGCATGTGTCA
GAGGTTTTCACCGTCATCACCGAAACGCGCGAGACGAAAGGGCCTCGTGATACGCCTATTTTTATAGGTT
AATGTCATGATAATAATGGTTTCTTAGACGTCAGGTGGCACTTTTCGGGGAAATGTGCGCGGAACCCCTA
TTTGTTTATTTTTCTAAATACATTCAAATATGTATCCGCTCATGAGACAATAACCCTGATAAATGCTTCA
ATAATATTGAAAAAGGAAGAGTATGAGTATTCAACATTTCCGTGTCGCCCTTATTCCCTTTTTTGCGGCA
TTTTGCCTTCCTGTTTTTGCTCACCCAGAAACGCTGGTGAAAGTAAAAGATGCTGAAGATCAGTTGGGTG
CACGAGTGGGTTACATCGAACTGGATCTCAACAGCGGTAAGATCCTTGAGAGTTTTCGCCCCGAAGAACG
TTTTCCAATGATGAGCACTTTTAAAGTTCTGCTATGTGGCGCGGTATTATCCCGTATTGACGCCGGGCAA
GAGCAACTCGGTCGCCGCATACACTATTCTCAGAATGACTTGGTTGAGTACTCACCAGTCACAGAAAAGC
ATCTTACGGATGGCATGACAGTAAGAGAATTATGCAGTGCTGCCATAACCATGAGTGATAACACTGCGGC
CAACTTACTTCTGACAACGATCGGAGGACCGAAGGAGCTAACCGCTTTTTTGCACAACATGGGGGATCAT
GTAACTCGCCTTGATCGTTGGGAACCGGAGCTGAATGAAGCCATACCAAACGACGAGCGTGACACCACGA
TGCCTGTAGCAATGGCAACAACGTTGCGCAAACTATTAACTGGCGAACTACTTACTCTAGCTTCCCGGCA
ACAATTAATAGACTGGATGGAGGCGGATAAAGTTGCAGGACCACTTCTGCGCTCGGCCCTTCCGGCTGGC
TGGTTTATTGCTGATAAATCTGGAGCCGGTGAGCGTGGGTCTCGCGGTATCATTGCAGCACTGGGGCCAG
ATGGTAAGCCCTCCCGTATCGTAGTTATCTACACGACGGGGAGTCAGGCAACTATGGATGAACGAAATAG
ACAGATCGCTGAGATAGGTGCCTCACTGATTAAGCATTGGTAACTGTCAGACCAAGTTTACTCATATATA
CTTTAGATTGATTTAAAACTTCATTTTTAATTTAAAAGGATCTAGGTGAAGATCCTTTTTGATAATCTCA
TGACCAAAATCCCTTAACGTGAGTTTTCGTTCCACTGAGCGTCAGACCCCGTAGAAAAGATCAAAGGATC
TTCTTGAGATCCTTTTTTTCTGCGCGTAATCTGCTGCTTGCAAACAAAAAAACCACCGCTACCAGCGGTG
GTTTGTTTGCCGGATCAAGAGCTACCAACTCTTTTTCCGAAGGTAACTGGCTTCAGCAGAGCGCAGATAC
CAAATACTGTTCTTCTAGTGTAGCCGTAGTTAGGCCACCACTTCAAGAACTCTGTAGCACCGCCTACATA
CCTCGCTCTGCTAATCCTGTTACCAGTGGCTGCTGCCAGTGGCGATAAGTCGTGTCTTACCGGGTTGGAC
TCAAGACGATAGTTACCGGATAAGGCGCAGCGGTCGGGCTGAACGGGGGGTTCGTGCACACAGCCCAGCT
TGGAGCGAACGACCTACACCGAACTGAGATACCTACAGCGTGAGCTATGAGAAAGCGCCACGCTTCCCGA
AGGGAGAAAGGCGGACAGGTATCCGGTAAGCGGCAGGGTCGGAACAGGAGAGCGCACGAGGGAGCTTCCA
GGGGGAAACGCCTGGTATCTTTATAGTCCTGTCGGGTTTCGCCACCTCTGACTTGAGCGTCGATTTTTGT
GATGCTCGTCAGGGGGGCGGAGCCTATGGAAAAACGCCAGCAACGCGGCCTTTTTACGGTTCCTGGCCTT
TTGCTGGCCTTTTGCTCACATGT
Features (pLannotate 1.2.2; 20 found; start..end, strand, type, name):
     12..39      +  repeat_region  AAV2 ITR (fragment): inverted terminal repeat of adeno-associated virus serotype 2 inverted
     68..95      +  repeat_region  AAV2 ITR (fragment): inverted terminal repeat of adeno-associated virus serotype 2 inverted
    277..1305    +  CDS            cre: RECR_BPP1 - Experimental evidence at protein level: Swiss-Prot protein existence level 1. Catalyzes site-specific recombination between two 34-base- pair LOXP sites. Its role is to maintain the phage genome as a monomeric unit-copy plasmid in the lysogenic state. From Escherichia phage P1 (Bacteriophage P1).
   1309..1349    +  intron         chimeric intron (fragment): chimera between introns from human β-globin and immunoglobulin heavy chain genes
   1356..1380    +  protein_bind   lox2272 (fragment): Cre-mediated recombination occurs in the 8-bp core sequence (GGATACTT). lox2272 sites are compatible with each other, but incompatible with loxP or loxN sites (Lee and Saito, 1988). Cre recombinase
   1390..1481    +  intron         chimeric intron (fragment): chimera between introns from human β-globin and immunoglobulin heavy chain genes
   1479..3698    +  CDS            Syngap1 (fragment): SYGP1_RAT - Experimental evidence at protein level: Swiss-Prot protein existence level 1. Major constituent of the PSD essential for postsynaptic signaling. Inhibitory regulator of the Ras-cAMP pathway. Member of the NMDAR signaling complex in excitatory synapses, it may play a role in NMDAR-dependent control of AMPAR potentiation, AMPAR membrane trafficking and synaptic plasticity. Regulates AMPAR-mediated miniature excitatory postsynaptic currents. Exhibits dual GTPase-activating specificity for Ras and Rap. May be involved in certain forms of brain injury, leading to long-term learning and
   3705..3770    +  CDS            3xFLAG: three tandem FLAG® epitope tags, followed by an enterokinase cleavage site
   3782..3939    +  misc_feature   WPRE (fragment): woodchuck hepatitis virus posttranscriptional regulatory element
   3945..4029    +  misc_feature   WPRE (fragment): woodchuck hepatitis virus posttranscriptional regulatory element
   4028..4071    -  polyA_signal   SV40 poly(A) signal (fragment): SV40 polyadenylation signal
   4075..4142    -  polyA_signal   SV40 poly(A) signal (fragment): SV40 polyadenylation signal
   4248..4388    +  repeat_region  AAV2 ITR: inverted terminal repeat of adeno-associated virus serotype 2 inverted
   4393..4444    -  misc_feature   bom (fragment): basis of mobility region from pBR322
   4463..4918    +  rep_origin     f1 ori (sequence partly withheld): f1 bacteriophage origin of replication; arrow indicates direction of (+) strand synthesis
   4919..4968    -  misc_feature   bom (fragment): basis of mobility region from pBR322
   5070..5105    -  CDS            rop (fragment): Rop protein, which maintains plasmids at low copy number; rop
   5200..5304    +  promoter       AmpR promoter: bla
   5305..6165    +  CDS            AmpR: β-lactamase; bla; confers resistance to ampicillin, carbenicillin, and related antibiotics
   6336..6924    +  rep_origin     ori: high-copy-number ColE1/pMB1/pBR322/pUC origin of replication
