[The description below was written by a language model from this plasmid's Addgene catalogue record and pLannotate feature annotations shown in this document.]
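Description:
pAAVLINKv1-pCALM1-Cre-3'-SYNGAP1-FLAG is an AAV transfer plasmid built on the pAAV-MCS2 backbone. It serves as the 3' half of an AAVLINK vector set for expressing human SYNGAP1, a large cargo that AAVLINK delivers by DNA recombination between separately packaged genomes. In bacteria it replicates from a high-copy ColE1/pUC-type origin and is selected with ampicillin through the β-lactamase gene. An f1 origin is also present. The annotated sequence is about 7 kb, and the payload sits between AAV2 inverted terminal repeats. The 5' ITR is detected only as short fragments, which is common for sequencing through these structured repeats.

Between the ITRs, the feature table shows a Cre recombinase coding sequence, which the record indicates is driven by the CALM1 promoter. The promoter itself was not annotated but would fit in the short stretch upstream of Cre. Cre is followed by a lox2272 site embedded between two fragments of the chimeric β-globin/immunoglobulin intron. Next comes a roughly 2.2 kb partial SYNGAP1 coding fragment (matched by homology to the rat protein, though catalogued as human) fused at its C terminus to a 3xFLAG tag. WPRE fragments and SV40 polyadenylation signal fragments follow, the latter annotated on the reverse strand.

This layout suggests that Cre made from this vector recombines the lox2272 site with a matching site on a partner 5' vector. That would join the two genomes so the lox scar lies inside an intron and is spliced out, giving a full-length FLAG-tagged SYNGAP1 transcript. The partner vectors are not described in this record, which refers to the associated publication for them.
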