Addgene plasmid #244265: pAAVLINKv1-pCALM1-Cre-3'-SYNGAP1-FLAG
Purpose: 3' AAVLINK plasmid for SYNGAP1 expression
Depositing lab: Zhonghua Lu. Depositing organization: Shenzhen Institute of Advanced Technology (SIAT), Chinese Academy of Sciences. Publication: AAVLINK: A potent DNA-recombination method for large cargo delivery in gene therapy. Lin J, Lin Y, Liu N, Cao W, Zhang J, Wen S, Zhang Y, Liao W, Hong Z, Lin Y, Liu Q, Liu H, Li Q, Chen B, Li M, Luo Z, Yang L, Yang Y, Zheng SH, Wang Y, Chu H, Hu Y, Qin Y, Luo BX, Tian S, Chen Y, Yan T, Yang L, Wang H, Liu T, Jiang Y, Lu Z. Cell. 2026 Feb 5;189(3):969-986.e17. doi: 10.1016/j.cell.2025.12.039. Epub 2026 Jan 27. PubMed 41605211.
Backbone
  Vector backbone: pAAV-MCS2
  Backbone manufacturer: Steve Jackson (Addgene # 46954)
  Vector type: AAV
Growth in bacteria
  Bacterial resistance: Ampicillin, 100 μg/mL
  Growth temperature: 37°C
  Growth strain: NEB Stable
  Copy number: High Copy
Gene/Insert
  Gene/Insert name: SYNGAP1
  Species: H. sapiens (human)
  Entrez Gene: SYNGAP1 (a.k.a. MRD5, RASA1, RASA5, SYNGAP)
  Promoter: pCALM1
  Tag / fusion protein: FLAG (C terminal on insert)
  Cloning method: Restriction Enzyme; 5′ cloning site unknown (unknown if destroyed)
Terms and licenses: Academic/Nonprofit Terms; Industry Terms: Not Available to Industry
Depositor comments: See publication for corresponding AAV Link vectors.
How to cite: pAAVLINKv1-pCALM1-Cre-3'-SYNGAP1-FLAG was a gift from Zhonghua Lu (Addgene plasmid # 244265 ; http://n2t.net/addgene:244265 ; RRID:Addgene_244265)
